>Addgene plasmid #193719 | pB80-hsKIF5B(1-560)Rigor-L-2xHA-L-FRB | addgene full sequence | sequence record 383790 | Addgene NGS Result
AGTCGCTGCGCGCTGCCTTCGCCCCGTGCCCCGCTCCGCCGCCGCCTCGCGCCGCCCGCCCCGGCTCTGA
CTGACCGCGTTACTCCCACAGGTGAGCGGGCGGGACGGCCCTTCTCCTCCGGGCTGTAATTAGCGCTTGG
TTTAATGACGGCTCGTTTCTTTTCTGTGGCTGCGTGAAAGCCTTAAAGGGCTCCGGGAGGGCCCTTTGTG
CGGGGGGGAGCGGCTCGGGGGGTGCGTGCGTGTGTGTGTGCGTGGGGAGCGCCGCGTGCGGCTCCGCGCT
GCCCGGCGGCTGTGAGCGCTGCGGGCGCGGCGCGGGGCTTTGTGCGCTCCGCAGTGTGCGCGAGGGGAGC
GCGGCCGGGGGCGGTGCCCCGCGGTGCGGGGGGGGCTGCGAGGGGAACAAAGGCTGCGTGCGGGGTGTGT
GCGTGGGGGGGTGAGCAGGGGGTGTGGGCGCGGCGGTCGGGCTGTAACCCCCCCCTGCACCCCCCTCCCC
GAGTTGCTGAGCACGGCCCGGCTTCGGGTGCGGGGCTCCGTGCGGGGCGTGGCGCGGGGCTCGCCGTGCC
GGGCGGGGGGKGGCGGCAGGKGGGGGTGCCGGGCGGGGCGGGGCCGCCYCGGGCCGGGGRGGGCTCGGGG
GRGGGGCGCGGCGGCCCCCGGAGCGCCGGCGGCTGTCGAGGCGCGGCGAGCCGCAGCCATTGCCTTTTAT
GGTAATCGTGCGAGAGGGCGCAGGGACTTCCTTTGTCCCAAATCTGTGCGGAGCCGAAATCTGGGAGGCG
CCGCCGCACCCCCTCTAGCGGGCGCGGGGCGAAGCGGTGCGGCGCCGGCAGGAAGGAAATGGGCGGGGAG
GGCCTTCGTGCGTCGCCGCGCCGCCGTCCCCTTCTCCATCTCCAGCCTCGGGGCTGTCCGCAGGGGGACG
GCTGCCTTCGGGGGGGACGGGGCAGGGCGGGGTTCGGCTTCTGGCGTGTGACCGGCGGGGTTTATATCTT
CCCTTCTCTGTTCCTCCGCAGCCCCCAAGCTAGGCAATTGGGCGCGCCACCATGGCGGACCTGGCCGAGT
GCAACATCAAAGTGATGTGTCGCTTCAGACCTCTCAACGAGTCTGAAGTGAACCGCGGCGACAAGTACAT
CGCCAAGTTTCAGGGAGAAGACACGGTCGTGATCGCGTCCAAGCCTTATGCATTTGATCGGGTGTTCCAG
TCAAGCACATCTCAAGAGCAAGTGTATAATGACTGTGCAAAGAAGATTGTTAAAGATGTACTTGAAGGAT
ATAATGGAACAATATTTGCATATGGACAAACATCCTCTGGGAAGACACACACAATGGAGGGTAAACTTCA
TGATCCAGAAGGCATGGGAATTATTCCAAGAATAGTGCAAGATATTTTTAATTATATTTACTCCATGGAT
GAAAATTTGGAATTTCATATTAAGGTTTCATATTTTGAAATATATTTGGATAAGATAAGGGACCTGTTAG
ATGTTTCAAAGACCAACCTTTCAGTTCATGAAGACAAAAACCGAGTTCCCTATGTAAAGGGGTGCACAGA
GCGTTTTGTATGTAGTCCAGATGAAGTTATGGATACCATAGATGAAGGAAAATCCAACAGACATGTAGCA
GTTACAAATATGAATGAACATAGCTCTAGGAGTCACAGTATATTTCTTATTAATGTCAAACAAGAGAACA
CACAAACGGAACAAAAGCTGAGTGGAAAACTTTATCTGGTTGATTTAGCTGCTAGTGAAAAGGTTAGTAA
AACTGGAGCTGAAGGTGCTGTGCTGGATGAAGCTAAAAACATCAACAAGTCACTTTCTGCTCTTGGAAAT
GTTATTTCTGCTTTGGCTGAGGGTAGTACATATGTTCCATATCGAGATAGTAAAATGACAAGAATCCTTC
AAGATTCATTAGGTGGCAACTGTAGAACCACTATTGTAATTTGCTGCTCTCCATCATCATACAATGAGTC
TGAAACAAAATCTACACTCTTATTTGGCCAAAGGGCCAAAACAATTAAGAACACAGTTTGTGTCAATGTG
GAGTTAACTGCAGAACAGTGGAAAAAGAAGTATGAAAAAGAAAAAGAAAAAAATAAGATCCTGCGGAACA
CTATTCAGTGGCTTGAAAATGAGCTCAACAGATGGCGTAATGGGGAGACGGTGCCTATTGATGAACAGTT
TGACAAAGAGAAAGCCAACTTGGAAGCTTTCACAGTGGATAAAGATATTACTCTTACCAATGATAAACCA
GCAACCGCAATTGGAGTTATAGGAAATTTTACTGATGCTGAAAGAAGAAAGTGTGAAGAAGAAATTGCTA
AATTATACAAACAGCTTGATGACAAGGATGAAGAAATTAACCAGCAAAGTCAACTGGTAGAGAAACTGAA
GACGCAAATGTTGGATCAGGAGGAGCTTTTGGCATCTACCAGAAGGGATCAAGACAATATGCAAGCTGAG
CTGAATCGCCTTCAAGCAGAAAATGATGCCTCTAAAGAAGAAGTGAAAGAAGTTTTACAGGCCCTAGAAG
AACTTGCTGTCAATTATGATCAGAAGTCTCAGGAAGTTGAAGACAAAACTAAGGAATATGAATTGCTTAG
TGATGAATTGAATCAGAAATCGGCAACTTTAGCGAGTATAGATGCTGAGCTTCAGAAACTTAAGGAAATG
ACCAACCACCAGAAAAAACGAGCAGCTGAGATGATGGCATCTTTACTAAAATCTAGAGGTGGCGGGGGCA
GTGGGGGAGGGGGAAGTGGAGGCGGCGGTTCTGGCGGGGGRGGCTCCGGTGGCGGGGGGAGCGGGGGTGG
GAGTAAGCTTTACCCTTACGACGTCCCCGACTACGCATATCCATATGATGTTCCGGATTACGCTGCTAGC
GGAGGCGGTGGCTCAGGCGGAGGAGGGTCAGGAGGGGGAGGCAGTGGCGGGGGCGGCTCTGGAGGAGGGG
GTTCTGGTGGTGGTAGCTACGTAATCCTCTGGCATGAGATGTGGCATGAAGGCCTGGAAGAGGCATCTCG
TTTGTACTTTGGGGAAAGGAACGTGAAAGGCATGTTTGAGGTGCTGGAGCCCTTGCATGCTATGATGGAA
CGGGGCCCCCAGACTCTGAAGGAAACATCCTTTAATCAGGCCTATGGTCGAGATTTAATGGAGGCCCAAG
AGTGGTGCAGGAAGTACATGAAATCAGGGAATGTCAAGGACCTCCTCCAAGCCTGGGACCTCTATTATCA
TGTGTTCCGACGAATCTCAAAGTGAACCGGTCCTAGATAAGTAATGATCATAATCAGCCATATCACATCT
GTAGAGGTTTTACTTGCTTTAAAAAACCTCCCACACCTCCCCCTGAACCTGAAACATAAAATGAATGCAA
TTGTTGTTGTTAACTTGTTTATTGCAGCTTATAATGGTTACAAATAAAGCAATAGCATCACAAATTTCAC
AAATAAAGCATTTTTTTCACTGCATTCTAGTTGTGGTTTGTCCAAACTCATCAATGTATCTTATCATGTC
TGGATCAATTCGTAATCATGTCATAGCTGTTTCCTGTGTGAAATTGTTATCCGCTCACAATTCCACACAA
CATACGAGCCGGAAGCATAAAGTGTAAAGCCTGGGGTGCCTAATGAGTGAGCTAACTCACATTAATTGCG
TTGCGCTCACTGCCCGCTTTCCAGTCGGGAAACCTGTCGTGCCAGCTGCATTAATGAATCGGCCAACGCG
CGGGGAGAGGCGGTTTGCGTATTGGGCGCTCTTCCGCTTCCTCGCTCACTGACTCGCTGCGCTCGGTCGT
TCGGCTGCGGCGAGCGGTATCAGCTCACTCAAAGGCGGTAATACGGTTATCCACAGAATCAGGGGATAAC
GCAGGAAAGAACATGTGAGCAAAAGGCCAGCAAAAGGCCAGGAACCGTAAAAAGGCCGCGTTGCTGGCGT
TTTTCCATAGGCTCCGCCCCCCTGACGAGCATCACAAAAATCGACGCTCAAGTCAGAGGTGGCGAAACCC
GACAGGACTATAAAGATACCAGGCGTTTCCCCCTGGAAGCTCCCTCGTGCGCTCTCCTGTTCCGACCCTG
CCGCTTACCGGATACCTGTCCGCCTTTCTCCCTTCGGGAAGCGTGGCGCTTTCTCATAGCTCACGCTGTA
GGTATCTCAGTTCGGTGTAGGTCGTTCGCTCCAAGCTGGGCTGTGTGCACGAACCCCCCGTTCAGCCCGA
CCGCTGCGCCTTATCCGGTAACTATCGTCTTGAGTCCAACCCGGTAAGACACGACTTATCGCCACTGGCA
GCAGCCACTGGTAACAGGATTAGCAGAGCGAGGTATGTAGGCGGTGCTACAGAGTTCTTGAAGTGGTGGC
CTAACTACGGCTACACTAGAAGAACAGTATTTGGTATCTGCGCTCTGCTGAAGCCAGTTACCTTCGGAAA
AAGAGTTGGTAGCTCTTGATCCGGCAAACAAACCACCGCTGGTAGCGGTGGTTTTTTTGTTTGCAAGCAG
CAGATTACGCGCAGAAAAAAAGGATCTCAAGAAGATCCTTTGATCTTTTCTACGGGGTCTGACGCTCAGT
GGAACGAAAACTCACGTTAAGGGATTTTGGTCATGAGATTATCAAAAAGGATCTTCACCTAGATCCTTTT
AAATTAAAAATGAAGTTTTAAATCAATCTAAAGTATATATGAGTAAACTTGGTCTGACAGTTACCAATGC
TTAATCAGTGAGGCACCTATCTCAGCGATCTGTCTATTTCGTTCATCCATAGTTGCCTGACTCCCCGTCG
TGTAGATAACTACGATACGGGAGGGCTTACCATCTGGCCCCAGTGCTGCAATGATACCGCGAGACCCACG
CTCACCGGCTCCAGATTTATCAGCAATAAACCAGCCAGCCGGAAGGGCCGAGCGCAGAAGTGGTCCTGCA
ACTTTATCCGCCTCCATCCAGTCTATTAATTGTTGCCGGGAAGCTAGAGTAAGTAGTTCGCCAGTTAATA
GTTTGCGCAACGTTGTTGCCATTGCTACAGGCATCGTGGTGTCACGCTCGTCGTTTGGTATGGCTTCATT
CAGCTCCGGTTCCCAACGATCAAGGCGAGTTACATGATCCCCCATGTTGTGCAAAAAAGCGGTTAGCTCC
TTCGGTCCTCCGATCGTTGTCAGAAGTAAGTTGGCCGCAGTGTTATCACTCATGGTTATGGCAGCACTGC
ATAATTCTCTTACTGTCATGCCATCCGTAAGATGCTTTTCTGTGACTGGTGAGTACTCAACCAAGTCATT
CTGAGAATAGTGTATGCGGCGACCGAGTTGCTCTTGCCCGGCGTCAATACGGGATAATACCGCGCCACAT
AGCAGAACTTTAAAAGTGCTCATCATTGGAAAACGTTCTTCGGGGCGAAAACTCTCAAGGATCTTACCGC
TGTTGAGATCCAGTTCGATGTAACCCACTCGTGCACCCAACTGATCTTCAGCATCTTTTACTTTCACCAG
CGTTTCTGGGTGAGCAAAAACAGGAAGGCAAAATGCCGCAAAAAAGGGAATAAGGGCGACACGGAAATGT
TGAATACTCATACTCTTCCTTTTTCAATATTATTGAAGCATTTATCAGGGTTATTGTCTCATGAGCGGAT
ACATATTTGAATGTATTTAGAAAAATAAACAAATAGGGGTTCCGCGCACATTTCCCCGAAAAGTGCCACC
TGACGTCTAAGAAACCATTATTATCATGACATTAACCTATAAAAATAGGCGTATCACGAGGCCCTTTCGT
CTCGCGCGTTTCGGTGATGACGGTGAAAACCTCTGACACATGCAGCTCCCGGAGACGGTCACAGCTTGTC
TGTAAGCGGATGCCGGGAGCAGACAAGCCCGTCAGGGCGCGTCAGCGGGTGTTGGCGGGTGTCGGGGCTG
GCTTAACTATGCGGCATCAGAGCAGATTGTACTGAGAGTGCACCATATGCGGTGTGAAATACCGCACAGA
TGCGTAAGGAGAAAATACCGCATCAGGCGCCATTCGCCATTCAGGCTGCGCAACTGTTGGGAAGGGCGAT
CGGTGCGGGCCTCTTCGCTATTACGCCAGCTGGCGAAAGGGGGATGTGCTGCAAGGCGATTAAGTTGGGT
AACGCCAGGGTTTTCCCAGTCACGACGTTGTAAAACGACGGCCAGTGCCAAGTTGGGATCTTTGCATTGG
CCCACGGCTCTCAGGATGGGGATGCTCCCCTTCAGCACCCGGTTCCCCTTGGAAACTGATGGTCCTGGCT
CTGTGGCATGGCAGTGGCACTGTGAGGAGCCCCCTACCAGCAGCACACAGTGGGGTTGGCACTGCCACGC
TCCGGATGCCGCGCTCTGATCCAACCCCATAATCAAGGGAACCCGAATTGCCCCATCATTGCCCCCACCA
CCCCCATCCTGCCGGGCCCTCACACCCCACGCTGCCTTCTGGTGACATTCCCCAGCCCAAACCCACGGCT
TCATGGCTACCGCGGGGCATTTCCCATTGCCGCCCCATTATCAGCTCTGCACACCTCCCGCTGTACCCAT
GCCTCGTGGCTGCCCTTCTTTGACGTATAATCTTCTAATTAATACCCGGCCTTGTCAAAGTGGAGCACAA
ACGTTAATTAATTCCCCAGCAGGCAGGTAATTAACAGTGTGACTCCCTTTTTGCTGCGAGTGGGGCTGAT
ACAGAGAGATGTGGCACTATGGAGCCCACGGGGTCCTGGCACTGGGTGCCCACGGAGGTCCCCATGTGCT
GCAGTGTCACCGCCTCCGAGGAGACAGTATTGTCCCTGCGGTGTCCCTGCAGCTCAGCTCTGTCCACAGG
GCCACCTCCAGTTTGGAGGGGACACAATGCAGCCCCGATGCAACCCATCCTCGCAGCATCCCAGGGACAA
AGACCCCACTGCAAGACCGCACACAGGGCTGGGTCCCGCTCCCCTAATATCTACAGTGCTTCTTGCATGG
CCCCTTAATCAATGCAGTTAATCAGCATGCGCTCATGCACCGATCTGGAGCTGCAAAGCCCCTCGCAGCG
CTGCTCACCAACACCGCGCACCGCCCCGGCCCAGCCTGCAGCACGCGCTGCAAACAGGAAAGAAACAAAA
TATTGCCCAAATGTAGGCAAAGGCATTCGGCTGCCTTGACCTCCGCCGGGCCGGGCCCTGCCTGACTCAG
CTCCTTACTCAGCGCTCGCTTCCTCCCTCCGGCTGCCACCGCCGCAGCGCACACCCTGACAAAGAGTGGC
CCTTAACGGGCTCTGAGGTGCACCCAGCAGTGCACTCAGCAGTCCAAGGGCCGGCCTGGAGGTTTGCACC
GCTACGTGCTGACATTAGCATTGAACTTGGCCCTGGGTAGTGCTGCAGGCCGGGCGGGGTGGGTGTAGAG
AGTGCAGCGCGCGTTGCACCCGGTGCCCCTTCCCCTCCCTTGCATCCCAGCAGGCTGCACCCCAGCACCA
GGCCCGTGCATGCATGCTCCTGGTGTTATTGCAGCCTGGTGCATGCATGCGTCTTGATGGTGCAGCGCTG
TGCATGCATCCTCCTTGGTGTGTAGCAGTCTAGTGCATGCATACCCCTCGGTGTTATTGCTGCTCTGTGC
ACGCACGCTCATTGTATCACTTCATCCCAGTGCATGCACTCACACTGGAGCGATTGCTGCTCGGTGCACG
CACACTCATTGTATCACTGCAGCTCAGTGGCTGCACGCACACCGGTGTTATTGCTGCTCGGTGCGTGCAT
GCACATCAGTGTCGCTGCAGCTCAGTGCATGCACGCTCATTGCCCATCGCTATCCCTGCCTCTCCTGCTG
GCGCTCCCCGGGAGGTGACTTCAAGGGGACCGCAGGACCACCTCGGGGGTGGGGGGAGGGCTGCACACGC
GGACCCCGCTCCCCCTCCCCAACAAAGCACTGTGGAATCAAAAAGGGGGGAGGGGGGATGGAGGGGCGCG
TCACACCCCCGCCCCACACCCTCACCTCGAGGTGAGCCCCACGTTCTGCTTCACTCTCCCCATCTCCCCC
CCCTCCCCACCCCCAATTTTGTATTTATTTATTTTTTAATTATTTTGTGCAGCGATGGGGGCGGGGGGGG
GGGGGNCGCGCGCCAGGCGGGGCGGGGCGGGGCGRGGGGCGGGGCGGGGCGAGGCGGAGAGGTGCGGCGG
CAGCCAATCAGAGCGGCGCGCTCCGAAAGTTTCCTTTTATGGCGAGGCGGCGGCGGCGGCGGCCCTATAA
AAAGCGAAGCGCGCGGCGGGCGGG
Features (pLannotate 1.2.2; 16 found; start..end, strand, type, name):
   1032..2711    +  CDS            KIF5B (fragment): KINH_HUMAN - Also known as KNS, KNS1. Experimental evidence at protein level: Swiss-Prot protein existence level 1. Microtubule-dependent motor required for normal distribution of mitochondria and lysosomes. Can induce formation of neurite-like membrane protrusions in non-neuronal cells in a ZFYVE27-dependent manner (By similarity). Regulates centrosome and nuclear positioning during mitotic entry. During the G2 phase of the cell cycle in a BICD2- dependent manner, antagonizes dynein function and drives the separation of nuclei and centrosomes (PubMed:20386726). Required for anterograde axonal
   2964..3242    +  CDS            FRB*: T2098L mutant of FKBP-rapamycin binding domain of human FRAP binds synthetic ligands such as AP21967
   3264..3349    +  CDS            large T antigen (fragment): large T antigen from SV40 (simian virus 40)
   3372..3506    +  polyA_signal   SV40 poly(A) signal: SV40 polyadenylation signal
   3544..3560    -  protein_bind   lac operator: The lac repressor binds to the lac operator to inhibit transcription in E. coli. This inhibition can be relieved by adding lactose or isopropyl-β-D-thiogalactopyranoside (IPTG). lac repressor encoded by lacI
   3568..3598    -  promoter       lac promoter: promoter for the E. coli lac operon
   3613..3634    -  protein_bind   CAP binding site: CAP binding activates transcription in the presence of cAMP. E. coli catabolite activator protein
   3647..3739    -  CDS            lacI (fragment): lac repressor; lacI; The lac repressor binds to the lac operator to inhibit transcription in E. coli. This inhibition can be relieved by adding lactose or isopropyl-β-D-thiogalactopyranoside (IPTG).
   3922..4510    -  rep_origin     ori: high-copy-number ColE1/pMB1/pBR322/pUC origin of replication
   4681..5541    -  CDS            AmpR: β-lactamase; bla; confers resistance to ampicillin, carbenicillin, and related antibiotics
   5542..5646    -  promoter       AmpR promoter: bla
   5741..5776    +  CDS            rop (fragment): Rop protein, which maintains plasmids at low copy number; rop
   5878..5977    +  misc_feature   bom (fragment): basis of mobility region from pBR322
   5983..6137    -  CDS            lacZα (fragment): LacZα fragment of β-galactosidase; lacZ fragment
   7937..8212    +  promoter       chicken β-actin promoter: No description available
   8213..968     +  intron         chimeric intron (across the origin): chimera between introns from chicken β-actin and rabbit β-globin
