[The description below was written by a language model from this plasmid's Addgene catalogue record and pLannotate feature annotations shown in this document.]
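Description:
pB80-hsKIF5B(1-560)Rigor-L-2xHA-L-FRB is a mammalian expression plasmid of about 8.2 kb built on a β-actin promoter backbone. It is propagated in E. coli through a high-copy ColE1/pUC-type origin and selected with ampicillin via the β-lactamase gene. The annotation also picks up short remnants of lacI, lacZα, rop and the pBR322 bom region, along with a lac promoter/operator, which are leftovers of the cloning vector lineage rather than functional parts of the design. No mammalian selection marker is annotated.

The expression cassette is driven by the chicken β-actin promoter followed by a chimeric chicken β-actin/rabbit β-globin intron, which spans the numbering origin of the circular sequence, and it ends in an SV40 polyadenylation signal preceded by a small SV40 large T fragment. The open reading frame encodes amino acids 1–560 of human kinesin-1 heavy chain KIF5B, a truncation that the record describes as dimeric. It carries the G234A "rigor" mutation, which in kinesins is generally understood to lock the motor in a tightly microtubule-bound, non-motile state. Linkers join this fragment to a C-terminal 2xHA epitope tag and an FRB domain; the HA tags are not separately annotated but would lie in the gap between the KIF5B and FRB features. The FRB is detected as the T2098L variant, which binds rapalogs such as AP21967.

The stated purpose is rapalog-inducible coupling of FKBP-tagged partners to the kinesin. That purpose text mentions anterograde transport, but the rigor mutation suggests this version serves instead to anchor FKBP-fused cargo to microtubules, or as an immotile control.
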