Addgene plasmid #193719: pB80-hsKIF5B(1-560)Rigor-L-2xHA-L-FRB
Purpose: Rapalog-inducible coupling to dimeric human kinesin-1 (KIF5B aa1-560) via FKBP for anterograde transport
Depositing lab: Lukas Kapitein. Depositing organization: Utrecht University. Publication: Local changes in microtubule network mobility instruct neuronal polarization and axon specification. Burute M, Jansen KI, Mihajlovic M, Vermonden T, Kapitein LC. Sci Adv. 2022 Nov 4;8(44):eabo2343. doi: 10.1126/sciadv.abo2343. Epub 2022 Nov 4. PubMed 36332030.
Backbone
  Vector backbone: B-actin
  Vector type: Mammalian Expression
Growth in bacteria
  Bacterial resistance: Ampicillin, 100 μg/mL
  Growth temperature: 37°C
  Growth strain: DH5alpha
  Copy number: High Copy
Gene/Insert
  Gene/Insert name: hsKIF5B(1-560)Rigor-L-2xHA-L-FRB
  Species: H. sapiens (human), Synthetic
  Mutation: hsKIF5B(aa1-560), RIGOR: G234A
  Entrez Gene: KIF5B (a.k.a. HEL-S-61, KINH, KNS, KNS1, UKHC)
  Promoter: Chicken beta-actin
  Tag / fusion protein: 2xHA-FRB (C terminal on insert)
  Cloning method: Restriction Enzyme; 5′ cloning site unknown (unknown if destroyed)
Terms and licenses: Academic/Nonprofit Terms; Industry Terms: Not Available to Industry
Depositor comments: internal plasmid ID: pKJ119
How to cite: pB80-hsKIF5B(1-560)Rigor-L-2xHA-L-FRB was a gift from Lukas Kapitein (Addgene plasmid # 193719 ; http://n2t.net/addgene:193719 ; RRID:Addgene_193719)
